>Addgene plasmid #203487 | pLenti-MTS-jAspSnFR3 | addgene full sequence | sequence record 401156 | Addgene NGS Result
TAGGTGGCACTTTTCGGGGAAATGTGCGCGGAACCCCTATTTGTTTATTTTTCTAAATACATTCAAATAT
GTATCCGCTCATGAGACAATAACCCTGATAAATGCTTCAATAATATTGAAAAAGGAAGAGTATGAGTATT
CAACATTTCCGTGTCGCCCTTATTCCCTTTTTTGCGGCATTTTGCCTTCCTGTTTTTGCTCACCCAGAAA
CGCTGGTGAAAGTAAAAGATGCTGAAGATCAGTTGGGTGCACGAGTGGGTTACATCGAACTGGATCTCAA
CAGCGGTAAGATCCTTGAGAGTTTTCGCCCCGAAGAACGTTTTCCAATGATGAGCACTTTTAAAGTTCTG
CTATGTGGCGCGGTATTATCCCGTATTGACGCCGGGCAAGAGCAACTCGGTCGCCGCATACACTATTCTC
AGAATGACTTGGTTGAGTACTCACCAGTCACAGAAAAGCATCTTACGGATGGCATGACAGTAAGAGAATT
ATGCAGTGCTGCCATAACCATGAGTGATAACACTGCGGCCAACTTACTTCTGACAACGATCGGAGGACCG
AAGGAGCTAACCGCTTTTTTGCACAACATGGGGGATCATGTAACTCGCCTTGATCGTTGGGAACCGGAGC
TGAATGAAGCCATACCAAACGACGAGCGTGACACCACGATGCCTGTAGCAATGGCAACAACGTTGCGCAA
ACTATTAACTGGCGAACTACTTACTCTAGCTTCCCGGCAACAATTAATAGACTGGATGGAGGCGGATAAA
GTTGCAGGACCACTTCTGCGCTCGGCCCTTCCGGCTGGCTGGTTTATTGCTGATAAATCTGGAGCCGGTG
AGCGTGGGTCTCGCGGTATCATTGCAGCACTGGGGCCAGATGGTAAGCCCTCCCGTATCGTAGTTATCTA
CACGACGGGGAGTCAGGCAACTATGGATGAACGAAATAGACAGATCGCTGAGATAGGTGCCTCACTGATT
AAGCATTGGTAACTGTCAGACCAAGTTTACTCATATATACTTTAGATTGATTTAAAACTTCATTTTTAAT
TTAAAAGGATCTAGGTGAAGATCCTTTTTGATAATCTCATGACCAAAATCCCTTAACGTGAGTTTTCGTT
CCACTGAGCGTCAGACCCCGTAGAAAAGATCAAAGGATCTTCTTGAGATCCTTTTTTTCTGCGCGTAATC
TGCTGCTTGCAAACAAAAAAACCACCGCTACCAGCGGTGGTTTGTTTGCCGGATCAAGAGCTACCAACTC
TTTTTCCGAAGGTAACTGGCTTCAGCAGAGCGCAGATACCAAATACTGTTCTTCTAGTGTAGCCGTAGTT
AGGCCACCACTTCAAGAACTCTGTAGCACCGCCTACATACCTCGCTCTGCTAATCCTGTTACCAGTGGCT
GCTGCCAGTGGCGATAAGTCGTGTCTTACCGGGTTGGACTCAAGACGATAGTTACCGGATAAGGCGCAGC
GGTCGGGCTGAACGGGGGGTTCGTGCACACAGCCCAGCTTGGAGCGAACGACCTACACCGAACTGAGATA
CCTACAGCGTGAGCTATGAGAAAGCGCCACGCTTCCCGAAGGGAGAAAGGCGGACAGGTATCCGGTAAGC
GGCAGGGTCGGAACAGGAGAGCGCACGAGGGAGCTTCCAGGGGGAAACGCCTGGTATCTTTATAGTCCTG
TCGGGTTTCGCCACCTCTGACTTGAGCGTCGATTTTTGTGATGCTCGTCAGGGGGGCGGAGCCTATGGAA
AAACGCCAGCAACGCGGCCTTTTTACGGTTCCTGGCCTTTTGCTGGCCTTTTGCTCACATGTTCTTTCCT
GCGTTATCCCCTGATTCTGTGGATAACCGTATTACCGCCTTTGAGTGAGCTGATACCGCTCGCCGCAGCC
GAACGACCGAGCGCAGCGAGTCAGTGAGCGAGGAAGCGGAAGAGCGCCCAATACGCAAACCGCCTCTCCC
CGCGCGTTGGCCGATTCATTAATGCAGCTGGCACGACAGGTTTCCCGACTGGAAAGCGGGCAGTGAGCGC
AACGCAATTAATGTGAGTTAGCTCACTCATTAGGCACCCCAGGCTTTACACTTTATGCTTCCGGCTCGTA
TGTTGTGTGGAATTGTGAGCGGATAACAATTTCACACAGGAAACAGCTATGACCATGATTACGCCAAGCG
CGCAATTAACCCTCACTAAAGGGAACAAAAGCTGGAGCTGCAAGCTTAATGTAGTCTTATGCAATACTCT
TGTAGTCTTGCAACATGGTAACGATGAGTTAGCAACATGCCTTACAAGGAGAGAAAAAGCACCGTGCATG
CCGATTGGTGGAAGTAAGGTGGTACGATCGTGCCTTATTAGGAAGGCAACAGACGGGTCTGACATGGATT
GGACGAACCACTGAATTGCCGCATTGCAGAGATATTGTATTTAAGTGCCTAGCTCGATACATAAACGGGT
CTCTCTGGTTAGACCAGATCTGAGCCTGGGAGCTCTCTGGCTAACTAGGGAACCCACTGCTTAAGCCTCA
ATAAAGCTTGCCTTGAGTGCTTCAAGTAGTGTGTGCCCGTCTGTTGTGTGACTCTGGTAACTAGAGATCC
CTCAGACCCTTTTAGTCAGTGTGGAAAATCTCTAGCAGTGGCGCCCGAACAGGGACTTGAAAGCGAAAGG
GAAACCAGAGGAGCTCTCTCGACGCAGGACTCGGCTTGCTGAAGCGCGCACGGCAAGAGGCGAGGGGCGG
CGACTGGTGAGTACGCCAAAAATTTTGACTAGCGGAGGCTAGAAGGAGAGAGATGGGTGCGAGAGCGTCA
GTATTAAGCGGGGGAGAATTAGATCGCGATGGGAAAAAATTCGGTTAAGGCCAGGGGGAAAGAAAAAATA
TAAATTAAAACATATAGTATGGGCAAGCAGGGAGCTAGAACGATTCGCAGTTAATCCTGGCCTGTTAGAA
ACATCAGAAGGCTGTAGACAAATACTGGGACAGCTACAACCATCCCTTCAGACAGGATCAGAAGAACTTA
GATCATTATATAATACAGTAGCAACCCTCTATTGTGTGCATCAAAGGATAGAGATAAAAGACACCAAGGA
AGCTTTAGACAAGATAGAGGAAGAGCAAAACAAAAGTAAGACCACCGCACAGCAAGCGGCCGCTGATCTT
CAGACCTGGAGGAGGAGATATGAGGGACAATTGGAGAAGTGAATTATATAAATATAAAGTAGTAAAAATT
GAACCATTAGGAGTAGCACCCACCAAGGCAAAGAGAAGAGTGGTGCAGAGAGAAAAAAGAGCAGTGGGAA
TAGGAGCTTTGTTCCTTGGGTTCTTGGGAGCAGCAGGAAGCACTATGGGCGCAGCGTCAATGACGCTGAC
GGTACAGGCCAGACAATTATTGTCTGGTATAGTGCAGCAGCAGAACAATTTGCTGAGGGCTATTGAGGCG
CAACAGCATCTGTTGCAACTCACAGTCTGGGGCATCAAGCAGCTCCAGGCAAGAATCCTGGCTGTGGAAA
GATACCTAAAGGATCAACAGCTCCTGGGGATTTGGGGTTGCTCTGGAAAACTCATTTGCACCACTGCTGT
GCCTTGGAATGCTAGTTGGAGTAATAAATCTCTGGAACAGATTTGGAATCACACGACCTGGATGGAGTGG
GACAGAGAAATTAACAATTACACAAGCTTAATACACTCCTTAATTGAAGAATCGCAAAACCAGCAAGAAA
AGAATGAACAAGAATTATTGGAATTAGATAAATGGGCAAGTTTGTGGAATTGGTTTAACATAACAAATTG
GCTGTGGTATATAAAATTATTCATAATGATAGTAGGAGGCTTGGTAGGTTTAAGAATAGTTTTTGCTGTA
CTTTCTATAGTGAATAGAGTTAGGCAGGGATATTCACCATTATCGTTTCAGACCCACCTCCCAACCCCGA
GGGGACCCGACAGGCCCGAAGGAATAGAAGAAGAAGGTGGAGAGAGAGACAGAGACAGATCCATTCGATT
AGTGAACGGATCTCGACGGTATCGGTTAACTTTTAAAAGAAAAGGGGGGATTGGGGGGTACAGTGCAGGG
GAAAGAATAGTAGACATAATAGCAACAGACATACAAACTAAAGAATTACAAAAACAAATTACAAAATTCA
AAATTTTATCGATAAGCTTGGGAGTTCCGCGTTACATAACTTACGGTAAATGGCCCGCCTGGCTGACCGC
CCAACGACCCCCGCCCATTGACGTCAATAATGACGTATGTTCCCATAGTAACGCCAATAGGGACTTTCCA
TTGACGTCAATGGGTGGAGTATTTACGGTAAACTGCCCACTTGGCAGTACATCAAGTGTATCATATGCCA
AGTACGCCCCCTATTGACGTCAATGACGGTAAATGGCCCGCCTGGCATTATGCCCAGTACATGACCTTAT
GGGACTTTCCTACTTGGCAGTACATCTACGTATTAGTCATCGCTATTACCATGGTGATGCGGTTTTGGCA
GTACATCAATGGGCGTGGATAGCGGTTTGACTCACGGGGATTTCCAAGTCTCCACCCCATTGACGTCAAT
GGGAGTTTGTTTTGGCACCAAAATCAACGGGACTTTCCAAAATGTCGTAACAACTCCGCCCCATTGACGC
AAATGGGCGGTAGGCGTGTACGGTGGGAGGTCTATATAAGCAGAGCTCGTTTAGTGAACCGTCAGATCGC
CTGGAGACGCCATCCACGCTGTTTTGACCTCCATAGAAGACACCGACTCTAGTCCAGTGTGGTGGAATTC
TGCAGATATCAACAAGTTTGTACAAAAAAGCAGGCTTTAAAGGAACCAATTCAGTCGACTGGATCCGGTA
CCGAATTCGCTTACTAAAAGCCAGGCCACCATGGCACTGCTTCGCGCCGCCGTTTCAGAACTCAGACGGA
GAGGACGGGGTGCGCTTACTCCCCTCCCGGCGCTGTCTAGCTTGCTTTCCTCACTTAGCCCCCGAAGTCC
CGCCTCAACGCGCCCAGAGCCAAACAATCCACACGCAGATCGACGCCATGTCATCGCTTTGAGGCGATGC
CCCCCACTTCCTGCCTCTGCCGTTCTGGCACCTGAACTCCTGCATGCACGAGGATTGCTCCCGAGACATT
GGTCTCATGCCTCTCCCTTGTCCACGTCCTCTTCATCCAGTAGACCAGCAGATAAGGCGCAGTTGACCTG
GGTCGATAAATGGATCCCAGAAGCCGCGAGACCGTATGGATCCGCCGCAGGCAGCACGCTGGACAAAATC
GCCAAAAACGGTGTGATTGTCGTCGGTCACCGTAAATCTGCCGTGCCTTTCTCTTATTACGACAGTCAGC
ACAAAGTGGTGGGTTACTCGCAGGAATACTCCAACGCCATTGTTGAAGCAGTGAAAAAGAAACTCAACAA
ACCGGACTTGCAGGTAAAACTGATTCCGATTACCCCACAAAACCGTATTCCACTGCTGCAAAACGGCACT
TACGATTTTGAATGTGGTTCTACCACCAACAACGTCGAACGCCAAAAACAGGCGGCTTTCTCTGACACTA
TTTTCGTGGTCGGTACGCGCCTGTTGACCAAAAAGGGTGGCGATATCAAAGATTTTGCCAACCTGAAAGA
CAAAGCCGTAGTCGTCACTTCCGGCACTACCTCTGAAGTTTTGCTCAACAAACTGAATGAAGAGCAAAAA
ATGAATATGCGCATCATCAGCGCCAAAGATCACGGTGACTCTTTCCGCACCCTGGAAAGCGGTCGTGCCG
TTGCCTTTATGATGGATGACGTGCTGCTGGCCGGTGAACGTGCGAAAGCGAAGAAACCAGACGACTGGGA
AATCGTCGGCAAGCCGCAGTCTCAGGAGGCCTACGGTTGTATGTTGCGTAAAGATGATCCGCAGTTCAAA
AAGCTGATGGATGACACCATCGCTCAGGTGCAGACCTCCGGTGAAGCGGAAAAATGGTTTGATAAGTGGT
TCAAAAATCCAATTCTGGTGAGCCACATCGTCTATATCACCGCCGACAAGCAGAAGAACGGCATCAAGGC
GAACTTCAAGATCCACCACAACGTGGAGGACGGCAGCGTGCAGCTCGCCGACCACTACCAGCAGAACACC
CCCATCGGCGACGGCCCCGTGCTGCTGCCCGACAACCACTACCTGAGCTATCAGTCCGTGCTGAGCAAAG
ACCCCAACGAGAAGCGCGATCACATGGTCCTGCTGGAGTTCGTGACCGCCACCACGAACTCTCTCGGCAT
GGACGAGCTGTACAAGGGCGGTACCGGAGGGAGCATGAGCAAGGGCGAGGAGCTGTTCACCGGGGTGGTG
CCCATCCTGGTCGAGCTGGACGGCGACGTAAACGGCCACAAGTTCAGCGTGCGCGGCGAGGGCGAGGGCG
ATGCCACCAACGGCAAGCTAACCCTGAAGCTCATCTGCACCACCGGCAAGCTGCCCGTGCCCTGGCCCAC
CCTCGTGACCACCCTGGGCTACGGCGTGCAGTGCTTCGCCCGCTACCCCGACCACATGAAGCAGCACGAC
TTCTTCAAGTCCGCCATGCCCGAAGGCTACGTCCAGGAGCGCACCATCAGCTTCAAGGACGACGGAACCT
ACAAGACCCGCGCCGAGGTGAAGTTAGAGGGCGACACCCTGGTGAACCGCATCGAGCTAAAGGGCATCGA
CTTCAAGGAGGACGGCAACATCCTGGGGCACAAGCTGGAGTACAACTTTAACAACCCCCTGAACATGAAT
TTCGAACTGTCAGACGAAATGAAAGCACTGTTCAAAGAACCGAATGACAAGGCACTGAAATAAGAATTCG
AAGCTTGATCCGGCTGCTAGACCCAGCTTTCTTGTACAAAGTGGTTGATATCCAGCACAGTGGCGGCCGC
TCGACAATCAACCTCTGGATTACAAAATTTGTGAAAGATTGACTGGTATTCTTAACTATGTTGCTCCTTT
TACGCTATGTGGATACGCTGCTTTAATGCCTTTGTATCATGCTATTGCTTCCCGTATGGCTTTCATTTTC
TCCTCCTTGTATAAATCCTGGTTGCTGTCTCTTTATGAGGAGTTGTGGCCCGTTGTCAGGCAACGTGGCG
TGGTGTGCACTGTGTTTGCTGACGCAACCCCCACTGGTTGGGGCATTGCCACCACCTGTCAGCTCCTTTC
CGGGACTTTCGCTTTCCCCCTCCCTATTGCCACGGCGGAACTCATCGCCGCCTGCCTTGCCCGCTGCTGG
ACAGGGGCTCGGCTGTTGGGCACTGACAATTCCGTGGTGTTGTCGGGGAAGCTGACGTCCTTTCCATGGC
TGCTCGCCTGTGTTGCCACCTGGATTCTGCGCGGGACGTCCTTCTGCTACGTCCCTTCGGCCCTCAATCC
AGCGGACCTTCCTTCCCGCGGCCTGCTGCCGGCTCTGCGGCCTCTTCCGCGTCTTCGCCTTCGCCCTCAG
ACGAGTCGGATCTCCCTTTGGGCCGCCTCCCCGCCTGGAATTCTGCAGATATCCGGACTAGTGATCTCTC
GAGGTTAACGAATTCTACCGGGTAGGGGAGGCGCTTTTCCCAAGGCAGTCTGGAGCATGCGCTTTAGCAG
CCCCGCTGGGCACTTGGCGCTACACAAGTGGCCTCTGGCCTCGCACACATTCCACATCCACCGGTAGGCG
CCAACCGGCTCCGTTCTTTGGTGGCCCCTTCGCGCCACCTTCTACTCCTCCCCTAGTCAGGAAGTTCCCC
CCCGCCCCGCAGCTCGCGTCGTGCAGGACGTGACAAATGGAAGTAGCACGTCTCACTAGTCTCGTGCAGA
TGGACAGCACCGCTGAGCAATGGAAGCGGGTAGGCCTTTGGGGCAGCGGCCAATAGCAGCTTTGCTCCTT
CGCTTTCTGGGCTCAGAGGCTGGGAAGGGGTGGGTCCGGGGGCGGGCTCAGGGGCGGGCTCAGGGGCGGG
GCGGGCGCCCGAAGGTCCTCCGGAGGCCCGGCATTCTGCACGCTTCAAAAGCGCACGTCTGCCGCGCTGT
TCTCCTCTTCCTCATCTCCGGGCCTTTCGACCTGCATCCCGCCACCATGAAAAAGCCTGAACTCACCGCG
ACGTCTGTCGAGAAGTTTCTGATCGAAAAGTTCGACAGCGTCTCCGACCTGATGCAGCTCTCGGAGGGCG
AAGAATCTCGTGCTTTCAGCTTCGATGTAGGAGGGCGTGGATATGTCCTGCGGGTAAATAGCTGCGCCGA
TGGTTTCTACAAAGATCGTTATGTTTATCGGCACTTTGCATCGGCCGCGCTCCCGATTCCGGAAGTGCTT
GACATTGGGGAATTCAGCGAGAGCCTGACCTATTGCATCTCCCGCCGTGCACAGGGTGTCACGTTGCAAG
ACCTGCCTGAAACCGAACTGCCCGCTGTTCTGCAGCCGGTCGCGGAGGCCATGGATGCGATCGCTGCGGC
CGATCTTAGCCAGACGAGCGGGTTCGGCCCATTCGGACCGCAAGGAATCGGTCAATACACTACATGGCGT
GATTTCATATGCGCGATTGCTGATCCCCATGTGTATCACTGGCAAACTGTGATGGACGACACCGTCAGTG
CGTCCGTCGCGCAGGCTCTCGATGAGCTGATGCTTTGGGCCGAGGACTGCCCCGAAGTCCGGCACCTCGT
GCACGCGGATTTCGGCTCCAACAATGTCCTGACGGACAATGGCCGCATAACAGCGGTCATTGACTGGAGC
GAGGCGATGTTCGGGGATTCCCAATACGAGGTCGCCAACATCTTCTTCTGGAGGCCGTGGTTGGCTTGTA
TGGAGCAGCAGACGCGCTACTTCGAGCGGAGGCATCCGGAGCTTGCAGGATCGCCGCGGCTCCGGGCGTA
TATGCTCCGCATTGGTCTTGACCAACTCTATCAGAGCTTGGTTGACGGCAATTTCGATGATGCAGCTTGG
GCGCAGGGTCGATGCGACGCAATCGTCCGATCCGGAGCCGGGACTGTCGGGCGTACACAAATCGCCCGCA
GAAGCGCGGCCGTCTGGACCGATGGCTGTGTAGAAGTACTCGCCGATAGTGGAAACCGACGCCCCAGCAC
TCGTCCGAGGGCAAAGGAATAGAGTAGATGCCGACCGAACAAGAGCTGATTTCGAGAACGCCTCAGCCAG
CAACTCGCGCGAGCCTAGCAAGGCAAATGCGAGAGAACGGCCTTACGCTTGGTGGCACAGTTCTCGTCCA
CAGTTCGCTAAGCTCGCTCGGCTGGGTCGCGGGAGGGCCGGTCGCAGTGATTCAGGCCCTTCTGGATTGT
GTTGGTCCCCAGGGCACGATTGTCATGCCCACGCACTCGGGTGATCTGACTGATCCCGCAGATTGGAGAT
CGCCGCCCGTGCCTGCCGATTGGGTGCAGATCCGTCGAGGGCCCGGTACCTTTAAGACCAATGACTTACA
AGGCAGCTGTAGATCTTAGCCACTTTTTAAAAGAAAAGGGGGGACTGGAAGGGCTAGCTCACTCCCAACG
AAGACAAGATCTGCTTTTTGCTTGTACTGGGTCTCTCTGGTTAGACCAGATCTGAGCCTGGGAGCTCTCT
GGCTAACTAGGGAACCCACTGCTTAAGCCTCAATAAAGCTTGCCTTGAGTGCTTCAAGTAGTGTGTGCCC
GTCTGTTGTGTGACTCTGGTAACTAGAGATCCCTCAGACCCTTTTAGTCAGTGTGGAAAATCTCTAGCAG
TAGTAGTTCATGTCATCTTATTATTCAGTATTTATAACTTGCAAAGAAATGAATATCAGAGAGTGAGAGG
AACTTGTTTATTGCAGCTTATAATGGTTACAAATAAAGCAATAGCATCACAAATTTCACAAATAAAGCAT
TTTTTTCACTGCATTCTAGTTGTGGTTTGTCCAAACTCATCAATGTATCTTATCATGTCTGGCTCTAGCT
ATCCCGCCCCTAACTCCGCCCATCCCGCCCCTAACTCCGCCCAGTTCCGCCCATTCTCCGCCCCATGGCT
GACTAATTTTTTTTATTTATGCAGAGGCCGAGGCCGCCTCGGCCTCTGAGCTATTCCAGAAGTAGTGAGG
AGGCTTTTTTGGAGGCCTAGGGACGTACCCAATTCGCCCTATAGTGAGTCGTATTACGCGCGCTCACTGG
CCGTCGTTTTACAACGTCGTGACTGGGAAAACCCTGGCGTTACCCAACTTAATCGCCTTGCAGCACATCC
CCCTTTCGCCAGCTGGCGTAATAGCGAAGAGGCCCGCACCGATCGCCCTTCCCAACAGTTGCGCAGCCTG
AATGGCGAATGGG
[124 nt withheld, positions 10234-10357]
C
[91 nt withheld, positions 10359-10449]
A
[49 nt withheld, positions 10451-10499]
CCTTTGACGTTGGAGTCCACGTTCTTT
[37 nt withheld, positions 10527-10563]
ACCCTATCTCGGTCTATTCTTTTGATTTATAAGGGATTTTGCCGATTTCGGCCTATTGGTTAAAAAATGA
GCTGATTTAACAAAAATTTAACGCGAATTTTAACAAAATATTAACGCTTACAATT
Features (pLannotate 1.2.2; 33 found; start..end, strand, type, name):
     27..131     +  promoter       AmpR promoter: bla
    132..992     +  CDS            AmpR: β-lactamase; bla; confers resistance to ampicillin, carbenicillin, and related antibiotics
   1163..1751    +  rep_origin     ori: high-copy-number ColE1/pMB1/pBR322/pUC origin of replication
   1934..2026    +  CDS            lacI (fragment): lac repressor; lacI; The lac repressor binds to the lac operator to inhibit transcription in E. coli. This inhibition can be relieved by adding lactose or isopropyl-β-D-thiogalactopyranoside (IPTG).
   2039..2060    +  protein_bind   CAP binding site: CAP binding activates transcription in the presence of cAMP. E. coli catabolite activator protein
   2075..2105    +  promoter       lac promoter: promoter for the E. coli lac operon
   2109..2131    +  protein_bind   lac operator (fragment): The lac repressor binds to the lac operator to inhibit transcription in E. coli. This inhibition can be relieved by adding lactose or isopropyl-β-D-thiogalactopyranoside (IPTG). lac repressor encoded by lacI
   2174..2192    +  promoter       T3 promoter: promoter for bacteriophage T3 RNA polymerase
   2220..2446    +  promoter       RSV promoter: Rous sarcoma virus enhancer/promoter
   2447..2627    +  LTR            5' LTR (truncated): truncated 5' long terminal repeat (LTR) from HIV-1
   2674..2799    +  misc_feature   HIV-1 Ψ: packaging signal of human immunodeficiency virus type 1
   2783..3146    +  CDS            HIV-1 gag (fragment): gag protein from human immunodeficiency virus 1; gag
   3292..3525    +  misc_feature   RRE: The Rev response element (RRE) of HIV-1 allows for Rev-dependent mRNA export from the nucleus to the cytoplasm.
   3902..4002    +  CDS            Rev (fragment): human immunodeficiency virus 1 (HIV-1) Rev protein; rev; enhances nuclear export of unspliced and incompletely spliced viral mRNAs
   4021..4137    +  misc_feature   cPPT/CTS: central polypurine tract and central termination sequence of HIV-1
   4160..4463    +  enhancer       CMV enhancer: human cytomegalovirus immediate early enhancer
   4464..4667    +  promoter       CMV promoter: human cytomegalovirus (CMV) immediate early promoter
   4772..4796    +  protein_bind   attB1: mutant version of attB; recombination site for the Gateway® BP reaction BP Clonase™
   5224..5964    +  CDS            gltI (fragment): GLTI_ECOLI - Also known as ybeJ, yzzK. Experimental evidence at protein level: Swiss-Prot protein existence level 1. Part of the ABC transporter complex GltIJKL involved in glutamate and aspartate uptake. Binds to both glutamate and aspartate. From Escherichia coli (strain K12).
   5980..6696    +  CDS            cEGFP: cEGFP is a basic (constitutively fluorescent) green fluorescent protein published in 2008, derived from Aequorea victoria.
   6709..6777    +  CDS            gltI (fragment): GLTI_ECOLI - Also known as ybeJ, yzzK. Experimental evidence at protein level: Swiss-Prot protein existence level 1. Part of the ABC transporter complex GltIJKL involved in glutamate and aspartate uptake. Binds to both glutamate and aspartate. From Escherichia coli (strain K12).
   6811..6835    -  protein_bind   attB2: mutant version of attB; recombination site for the Gateway® BP reaction BP Clonase™
   6866..7454    +  misc_feature   WPRE: woodchuck hepatitis virus posttranscriptional regulatory element
   7510..8009    +  promoter       PGK promoter: mouse phosphoglycerate kinase 1 promoter
   8027..9052    +  CDS            HygR: aminoglycoside phosphotransferase from E. coli; aph(4)-Ia; confers resistance to hygromycin
   9070..9348    +  CDS            yokD (fragment): YOKD_BACSU - Experimental evidence at protein level: Swiss-Prot protein existence level 1. May contribute to antibiotic resistance. From Bacillus subtilis (strain 168).
   9356..9493    +  CDS            nef (fragment): NEF_HV1LA - Experimental evidence at protein level: Swiss-Prot protein existence level 1. Extracellular Nef protein targets CD4(+) T-lymphocytes for apoptosis by interacting with CXCR4 surface receptors. From Human immunodeficiency virus type 1 group M subtype B (isolate Lai) (HIV-1).
   9479..9659    +  LTR            5' LTR (truncated): truncated 5' long terminal repeat (LTR) from HIV-1
   9731..9852    +  polyA_signal   SV40 poly(A) signal: SV40 polyadenylation signal
   9892..10027   +  rep_origin     SV40 ori: SV40 origin of replication
  10048..10066   -  promoter       T7 promoter: promoter for bacteriophage T7 RNA polymerase
  10074..10229   +  CDS            lacZα (fragment): LacZα fragment of β-galactosidase; lacZ fragment
  10234..10662   +  rep_origin     f1 ori (sequence partly withheld): f1 bacteriophage origin of replication; arrow indicates direction of (+) strand synthesis
