[The description below was written by a language model from this plasmid's Addgene catalogue record and pLannotate feature annotations shown in this document.]
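Description:
pLenti-MTS-jAspSnFR3 is a lentiviral mammalian expression plasmid of about 10.7 kb built on a pLenti backbone, carrying a mitochondrially targeted version of the genetically encoded aspartate biosensor jAspSnFR3. In bacteria it is maintained through a high-copy ColE1/pUC-type origin and ampicillin resistance (bla); an f1 origin, an SV40 origin and remnants of a lac/lacZα cloning region are also present in the backbone. The viral portion has a third-generation layout. An RSV promoter drives a truncated HIV-1 5' LTR, followed by the Ψ packaging signal with a gag fragment, the Rev response element for Rev-dependent export of the genomic RNA, and the cPPT/CTS. A second truncated LTR and an SV40 polyadenylation signal close the transfer cassette.

Between the LTRs, the CMV enhancer/promoter drives the 1,923 bp MTS-jAspSnFR3 insert, which is flanked by attB1 and attB2 sites left by Gateway recombination. The annotation shows the sensor's architecture: a GFP-type fluorescent protein is inserted within the E. coli glutamate/aspartate-binding protein GltI, so that one large and one short gltI fragment flank the fluorophore. In sensors of this design, ligand binding is coupled to a change in fluorescence. The unannotated stretch between attB1 and the first gltI fragment presumably includes the N-terminal mitochondrial localization signal listed in the record, though the feature table does not label it. A WPRE downstream of the insert enhances transcript expression, and a separate mouse PGK promoter drives the hygromycin resistance gene for selecting transduced cells. The construct is intended for stable delivery of the sensor to mammalian cells to monitor aspartate dynamics in mitochondria of living cells.
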