Addgene plasmid #203487: pLenti-MTS-jAspSnFR3
Purpose: Mitochondrial directed jAspSnFR3 in lentiviral expression vector
Depositing lab: Lucas Sullivan. Depositing organization: Fred Hutchinson Cancer Center. Publication: An engineered biosensor enables dynamic aspartate measurements in living cells. Davidsen K, Marvin JS, Aggarwal A, Brown TA, Sullivan LB. eLife. 2024 Feb 23;12:RP90024. doi: 10.7554/eLife.90024. PubMed 38393319.
Backbone
  Vector backbone: pLenti
  Vector type: Mammalian Expression, Lentiviral
  Selectable markers: Hygromycin
Growth in bacteria
  Bacterial resistance: Ampicillin, 100 μg/mL
  Growth temperature: 37°C
  Growth strain: NEB Stable
  Copy number: High Copy
Gene/Insert
  Gene/Insert name: MTS-jAspSnFR3
  Insert size (bp): 1923
  Promoter: CMV
  Tag / fusion protein: Mitochondrial localization signal (N terminal on insert)
  Cloning method: Gateway Cloning
  Sequencing primers: 5′ cgcaaatgggcggtaggcgtg
Terms and licenses: Academic/Nonprofit Terms; Industry Terms: Not Available to Industry
Depositor comments: Please visit https://doi.org/10.1101/2023.06.27.546775 for bioRxiv preprint.
How to cite: pLenti-MTS-jAspSnFR3 was a gift from Lucas Sullivan (Addgene plasmid # 203487 ; http://n2t.net/addgene:203487 ; RRID:Addgene_203487)
